Addgene plasmid #146476: pEYFP-N1-HsSmg7_H
Purpose: Mammalian Expression of HsSmg7
Depositing lab: Elisa Izaurralde. Publication: SMG7 acts as a molecular link between mRNA surveillance and mRNA decay. Unterholzner L, Izaurralde E. Mol Cell. 2004 Nov 19. 16(4):587-96. 10.1016/j.molcel.2004.10.013 PubMed 15546618.
Backbone
  Vector backbone: Unknown
  Vector type: Mammalian Expression
Growth in bacteria
  Bacterial resistance: Kanamycin, 50 μg/mL
  Growth temperature: 37°C
  Growth strain: DH5alpha
  Copy number: High Copy
Gene/Insert
  Gene/Insert name: HsSmg7
  Species: H. sapiens (human)
  Mutation: one non silent mutation G2560A (V854I) and three silent mutation G216A, T1185C and A1521G compared to the seuqence of variant 2 given by NCBI: NM_201568.2
  Entrez Gene: SMG7 (a.k.a. C1orf16, EST1C, SGA56M)
  Cloning method: Unknown
Terms and licenses: Academic/Nonprofit Terms; Industry Terms: Not Available to Industry
Depositor comments: Plasmids from this collection were made available to the research community and donated after the lab closed. Please note that the sequence provided by the depositing laboratory may be theoretical/predicted or based on Sanger sequencing results. There may be discrepancies between sequencing results obtained by Addgene and the depositor sequence. If an Addgene verified sequence is not available, please contact before placing your order to request that our lab fully sequence the plasmid.
How to cite: pEYFP-N1-HsSmg7_H was a gift from Elisa Izaurralde (Addgene plasmid # 146476 ; http://n2t.net/addgene:146476 ; RRID:Addgene_146476)
