[The description below was written by a language model from this plasmid's Addgene catalogue record and pLannotate feature annotations shown in this document.]
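Description:
pEYFP-N1-HsSmg7_H is a mammalian expression plasmid of about 8 kb that encodes human SMG7 joined to enhanced yellow fluorescent protein. The catalogue lists the backbone as unknown, but the name and the annotated layout match a pEYFP-N1-type vector, in which the insert sits upstream of the fluorescent protein. It is maintained in E. coli at high copy through a ColE1/pUC-type origin and also carries an f1 origin. A single NeoR/KanR (Tn5 aminoglycoside phosphotransferase) gene is driven by tandem bacterial (bla) and SV40 early promoters and terminated by the HSV TK polyadenylation signal. It therefore gives kanamycin resistance in bacteria and can give G418 resistance in transfected mammalian cells. Short matches annotated as fragments of ble, SV40 large T antigen and the bGH poly(A) signal are probably residual backbone sequence rather than functional parts.

The expression cassette uses the human CMV immediate-early enhancer and promoter. These are followed by a remnant of the multiple cloning site, the SMG7 open reading frame, a short linker gap, the EYFP coding sequence and the SV40 poly(A) signal. This arrangement is expected to produce SMG7 with a C-terminal EYFP tag, although the record does not explicitly confirm that the two are in frame. Relative to the NCBI variant 2 reference, the insert carries one amino-acid change (V854I) and three silent substitutions.

SMG7 acts in nonsense-mediated mRNA decay, recruiting UPF1 to cytoplasmic decay bodies and linking surveillance to the degradation machinery. The stated purpose is only mammalian expression of HsSmg7, but a fluorescent fusion of this kind suits imaging of the protein's localisation in cultured cells. The available sequence is a partial NGS result and may differ from the depositor's sequence, which may itself be theoretical.
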