Features (pLannotate 1.2.2; 15 found; start..end, strand, type, name):
     61..364     +  enhancer       CMV enhancer: human cytomegalovirus immediate early enhancer
    365..568     +  promoter       CMV promoter: human cytomegalovirus (CMV) immediate early promoter
    591..619     +  misc_feature   MCS (fragment): multiple cloning site
    625..3897    +  CDS            SMG7: SMG7_HUMAN - Also known as C1orf16, EST1C, KIAA0250. Experimental evidence at protein level: Swiss-Prot protein existence level 1. Plays a role in nonsense-mediated mRNA decay. Recruits UPF1 to cytoplasmic mRNA decay bodies. Together with SMG5 is thought to provide a link to the mRNA degradation machinery involving exonucleolytic pathways, and to serve as an adapter for UPF1 to protein phosphatase 2A (PP2A), thereby triggering UPF1 dephosphorylation. From Homo sapiens (Human).
   3922..4641    +  CDS            EYFP: enhanced YFP mammalian codon-optimized
   4658..4741    +  CDS            large T antigen (fragment): large T antigen from SV40 (simian virus 40)
   4764..4885    +  polyA_signal   SV40 poly(A) signal: SV40 polyadenylation signal
   4919..5347    -  rep_origin     f1 ori (sequence partly withheld): f1 bacteriophage origin of replication; arrow indicates direction of (+) strand synthesis
   5374..5478    +  promoter       AmpR promoter: bla
   5480..5837    +  promoter       SV40 promoter: SV40 enhancer and early promoter
   5872..6666    +  CDS            NeoR/KanR: aminoglycoside phosphotransferase from Tn5; aph(3')-II (or nptII); confers resistance to neomycin, kanamycin, and G418 (Geneticin®)
   6687..6839    +  CDS            ble (fragment): BLE_KLEPN - Experimental evidence at protein level: Swiss-Prot protein existence level 1. Binding protein with a strong affinity to the bleomycin family of antibiotics. Binds to CL990; an antimitotic-antibiotic compound. From Klebsiella pneumoniae.
   6898..6945    +  polyA_signal   HSV TK poly(A) signal: herpes simplex virus thymidine kinase polyadenylation signal (Cole and Stacy, 1985)
   7036..7052    -  polyA_signal   bGH poly(A) signal (fragment): bovine growth hormone polyadenylation signal
   7274..7862    +  rep_origin     ori: high-copy-number ColE1/pMB1/pBR322/pUC origin of replication
>Addgene plasmid #146476 | pEYFP-N1-HsSmg7_H | addgene full sequence | sequence record 393063 | Addgene Partial NGS Result
TAGTTATTAATAGTAATCAATTACGGGGTCATTAGTTCATAGCCCATATATGGAGTTCCGCGTTACATAA
CTTACGGTAAATGGCCCGCCTGGCTGACCGCCCAACGACCCCCGCCCATTGACGTCAATAATGACGTATG
TTCCCATAGTAACGCCAATAGGGACTTTCCATTGACGTCAATGGGTGGAGTATTTACGGTAAACTGCCCA
CTTGGCAGTACATCAAGTGTATCATATGCCAAGTACGCCCCCTATTGACGTCAATGACGGTAAATGGCCC
GCCTGGCATTATGCCCAGTACATGACCTTATGGGACTTTCCTACTTGGCAGTACATCTACGTATTAGTCA
TCGCTATTACCATGGTGATGCGGTTTTGGCAGTACATCAATGGGCGTGGATAGCGGTTTGACTCACGGGG
ATTTCCAAGTCTCCACCCCATTGACGTCAATGGGAGTTTGTTTTGGCACCAAAATCAACGGGACTTTCCA
AAATGTCGTAACAACTCCGCCCCATTGACGCAAATGGGCGGTAGGCGTGTACGGTGGGAGGTCTATATAA
GCAGAGCTGGTTTAGTGAACCGTCAGATCCGCTAGCGCTACCGGACTCAGATCTCGAGCCCAACATGAGC
CTGCAGAGCGCGCAGTACCTCCGGCAGGCAGAAGTCCTGAAGGCTGACATGACAGATTCTAAGCTGGGTC
CAGCTGAAGTCTGGACATCCAGGCAGGCTCTGCAGGACCTGTACCAGAAAATGCTAGTTACCGATTTGGA
ATACGCTTTAGACAAGAAAGTAGAACAGGATCTCTGGAATCACGCCTTTAAGAATCAGATCACAACACTA
CAAGGCCAGGCAAAGAATCGAGCAAATCCGAATCGGAGTGAAGTTCAGGCAAACCTTTCTCTGTTCCTAG
AGGCAGCTAGTGGCTTCTATACTCAGTTATTACAAGAACTGTGTACAGTATTTAATGTAGATTTACCATG
CCGTGTGAAGTCTTCCCAATTGGGAATTATCAGCAATAAACAGACGCATACCAGCGCCATAGTGAAGCCA
CAGTCTAGCTCCTGTTCCTATATCTGCCAGCACTGCCTCGTCCACCTTGGAGACATTGCTCGATACAGAA
ACCAGACCAGCCAGGCAGAGTCCTACTATAGGCATGCAGCTCAGCTTGTCCCCTCCAATGGTCAGCCTTA
TAATCAGTTGGCTATCTTAGCTTCTTCCAAAGGAGACCATCTGACCACAATTTTCTACTACTGCAGAAGC
ATTGCTGTGAAGTTCCCTTTCCCAGCTGCCTCCACTAATCTGCAAAAAGCACTTTCTAAAGCACTGGAAA
GCCGAGATGAGGTGAAAACCAAGTGGGGTGTTTCTGACTTCATCAAGGCCTTTATTAAATTCCACGGTCA
TGTGTACCTGAGTAAGAGCTTGGAAAAGTTGAGCCCTCTTCGAGAGAAATTGGAAGAACAGTTTAAGAGG
CTGCTATTCCAAAAAGCTTTCAACTCTCAGCAGTTAGTTCATGTCACTGTCATTAACCTGTTTCAACTTC
ATCACCTTCGTGACTTTAGCAATGAAACCGAGCAGCACACTTATAGCCAAGATGAGCAGCTATGTTGGAC
ACAGTTGCTGGCCCTCTTTATGTCTTTTCTTGGCATCCTGTGCAAGTGTCCTCTACAGAATGAGTCTCAG
GAGGAGTCCTACAATGCCTATCCTCTTCCAGCAGTCAAGGTCTCCATGGACTGGCTAAGACTCAGACCCA
GGGTCTTTCAGGAGGCAGTGGTGGATGAAAGACAGTACATTTGGCCCTGGTTGATTTCCCTTCTGAATAG
TTTCCATCCCCATGAAGAGGACCTCTCAAGTATTAGTGCGACACCACTTCCAGAGGAGTTTGAATTACAA
GGATTTTTGGCATTGAGACCTTCTTTCAGGAACTTGGATTTTTCCAAAGGTCACCAGGGTATTACAGGGG
ACAAAGAAGGCCAGCAACGACGAATACGACAGCAACGCTTGATCTCTATAGGCAAATGGATTGCTGATAA
TCAGCCAAGGCTGATTCAGTGTGAAAATGAGGTAGGGAAATTGTTGTTTATCACAGAAATCCCAGAATTA
ATACTGGAAGACCCCAGTGAAGCCAAAGAGAACCTCATTCTGCAGGAAACATCTGTGATAGAGTCGCTGG
CTGCAGATGGGAGCCCAGGGCTAAAATCAGTGCTATCTACAAGCCGAAATTTAAGCAACAACTGTGACAC
AGGAGAGAAGCCAGTGGTTACCTTCAAAGAAAACATTAAGACACGAGAAGTGAACAGAGACCAAGGAAGA
AGTTTTCCTCCCAAAGAGGTAAAATCCCAGACAGAACTAAGAAAGACTCCAGTGTCTGAAGCCAGAAAAA
CACCTGTAACTCAAACCCCAACTCAAGCAAGTAACTCCCAGTTCATCCCCATTCATCACCCTGGAGCCTT
CCCTCCTCTTCCCAGCAGGCCAGGGTTTCCGCCCCCAACATATGTTATCCCCCCGCCTGTGGCATTTTCT
ATGGGCTCAGGTTACACCTTCCCAGCTGGTGTTTCTGTCCCAGGAACCTTTCTTCAGCCTACAGCTCACT
CTCCAGCAGGAAACCAGGTGCAAGCTGGGAAACAGTCCCACATTCCTTACAGCCAGCAACGGCCCTCTGG
ACCAGGGCCAATGAACCAGGGACCTCAACAATCACAGCCACCTTCCCAGCAACCCCTTACATCTTTACCA
GCTCAGCCAACAGCACAGTCTACAAGCCAGCTGCAGGTTCAAGCTCTAACTCAGCAACAACAATCCCCTA
CAAAAGCTGTGCCGGCTTTGGGGAAAAGCCCGCCTCACCACTCTGGATTCCAGCAGTATCAACAGGCAGA
TGCCTCCAAACAGCTGTGGAATCCCCCTCAGGTTCAAGGCCCATTAGGGAAAATTATGCCTGTGAAACAG
CCCTACTACCTTCAGACCCAAGACCCCATAAAACTGTTTGAGCCGTCATTGCAACCTCCTGTAATGCAGC
AGCAGCCTCTAGAAAAAAAAATGAAGCCTTTTCCCATGGAGCCATATAACCATAATCCCTCAGAAGTCAA
GGTCCCAGAATTCTACTGGGATTCTTCCTACAGCATGGCTGATAACAGATCTGTAATGGCACAGCAAGCA
AACATAGACCGCAGGGGCAAACGGTCACCAGGAATCTTCCGTCCAGAGCAGGATCCTGTACCCAGAATGC
CGTTTGAGAAATCCTTATTGGAGAAGCCCTCAGAGCTCATGTCACATTCATCCTCTTTCCTGTCCCTCAC
CGGATTCTCTCTCAATCAGGAAAGATACCCAAATAATAGTATGTTCAATGAGGTATATGGGAAAAACCTG
ACATCCAGCTCCAAAGCAGAACTCAGTCCCTCAATGGCCCCCCAGGAAACATCTCTGTATTCCCTTTTTG
AAGGGACTCCGTGGTCTCCATCACTTCCTGCCAGTTCAGATCATTCAACACCAGCCAGCCAGTCTCCTCA
TTCCTCTAACCCAAGCAGCCTACCCAGCTCTCCTCCAACACACAACCATAATTCTGTTCCATTCTCCAAT
TTTGGACCCATTGGGACTCCAGATAACAGGGATAGAAGGACTGCAGATCGGTGGAAAACTGATAAGCCAG
CCATGGGTGGGTTTGGCATTGATTATCTCTCAGCAACGTCATCCTCTGAGAGCAGTTGGCATCAGGCCAG
CACTCCGAGTGGCACCTGGACAGGCCATGGCCCTTCCATGGAGGATTCCTCTGCTGTCCTCATGGAAAGC
CTAAAGTCTATCTGGTCCAGTTCCATGATGCATCCTGGACCTTCTGCTCTGGAGCAGCTGTTAATGCAGC
AGAAGCAGAAACAGCAACGGGGACAAGGCACCATGAACCCTCCACACTCCCGGGATCCACCGGTCGCCAC
CATGGTGAGCAAGGGCGAGGAGCTGTTCACCGGGGTGGTGCCCATCCTGGTCGAGCTGGACGGCGACGTA
AACGGCCACAAGTTCAGCGTGTCCGGCGAGGGCGAGGGCGATGCCACCTACGGCAAGCTGACCCTGAAGT
TCATCTGCACCACCGGCAAGCTGCCCGTGCCCTGGCCCACCCTCGTGACCACCTTCGGCTACGGCCTGCA
GTGCTTCGCCCGCTACCCCGACCACATGAAGCAGCACGACTTCTTCAAGTCCGCCATGCCCGAAGGCTAC
GTCCAGGAGCGCACCATCTTCTTCAAGGACGACGGCAACTACAAGACCCGCGCCGAGGTGAAGTTCGAGG
GCGACACCCTGGTGAACCGCATCGAGCTGAAGGGCATCGACTTCAAGGAGGACGGCAACATCCTGGGGCA
CAAGCTGGAGTACAACTACAACAGCCACAACGTCTATATCATGGCCGACAAGCAGAAGAACGGCATCAAG
GTGAACTTCAAGATCCGCCACAACATCGAGGACGGCAGCGTGCAGCTCGCCGACCACTACCAGCAGAACA
CCCCCATCGGCGACGGCCCCGTGCTGCTGCCCGACAACCACTACCTGAGCTACCAGTCCGCCCTGAGCAA
AGACCCCAACGAGAAGCGCGATCACATGGTCCTGCTGGAGTTCGTGACCGCCGCCGGGATCACTCTCGGC
ATGGACGAGCTGTACAAGTAAAGCGGCCGCGACTCTAGATCATAATCAGCCATACCACATTTGTAGAGGT
TTTACTTGCTTTAAAAAACCTCCCACACCTCCCCCTGAACCTGAAACATAAAATGAATGCAATTGTTGTT
GTTAACTTGTTTATTGCAGCTTATAATGGTTACAAATAAAGCAATAGCATCACAAATTTCACAAATAAAG
CATTTTTTTCACTGCATTCTAGTTGTGGTTTGTCCAAACTCATCAATGTATCTTAAGGCGTAAATTGTAA
GCGTTAATATTTTGTTAAAATTCGCGTTAAATTTTTGTTAAATCAGCTCATTTTTTAACCAATAGGCCGA
AATCGGCAAAATCCCTTATAAATCAAAAGAATAGACCGAGATAGGGT
[37 nt withheld, positions 5018-5054]
AAAGAACGTGGACTCCAACGTCAAAGG
[49 nt withheld, positions 5082-5130]
T
[91 nt withheld, positions 5132-5222]
G
[124 nt withheld, positions 5224-5347]
CAGGTGGCACTTTTCGGGGAAATGTGCGCGGAACCCCTATTTGTTTATTTTTCTAAATACATTCAAATAT
GTATCCGCTCATGAGACAATAACCCTGATAAATGCTTCAATAATATTGAAAAAGGAAGAGTCCTGAGGCG
GAAAGAACCAGCTGTGGAATGTGTGTCAGTTAGGGTGTGGAAAGTCCCCAGGCTCCCCAGCAGGCAGAAG
TATGCAAAGCATGCATCTCAATTAGTCAGCAACCAGGTGTGGAAAGTCCCCAGGCTCCCCAGCAGGCAGA
AGTATGCAAAGCATGCATCTCAATTAGTCAGCAACCATAGTCCCGCCCCTAACTCCGCCCATCCCGCCCC
TAACTCCGCCCAGTTCCGCCCATTCTCCGCCCCATGGCTGACTAATTTTTTTTATTTATGCAGAGGCCGA
GGCCGCCTCGGCCTCTGAGCTATTCCAGAAGTAGTGAGGAGGCTTTTTTGGAGGCCTAGGCTTTTGCAAA
GATCGATCAAGAGACAGGATGAGGATCGTTTCGCATGATTGAACAAGATGGATTGCACGCAGGTTCTCCG
GCCGCTTGGGTGGAGAGGCTATTCGGCTATGACTGGGCACAACAGACAATCGGCTGCTCTGATGCCGCCG
TGTTCCGGCTGTCAGCGCAGGGGCGCCCGGTTCTTTTTGTCAAGACCGACCTGTCCGGTGCCCTGAATGA
ACTGCAAGACGAGGCAGCGCGGCTATCGTGGCTGGCCACGACGGGCGTTCCTTGCGCAGCTGTGCTCGAC
GTTGTCACTGAAGCGGGAAGGGACTGGCTGCTATTGGGCGAAGTGCCGGGGCAGGATCTCCTGTCATCTC
ACCTTGCTCCTGCCGAGAAAGTATCCATCATGGCTGATGCAATGCGGCGGCTGCATACGCTTGATCCGGC
TACCTGCCCATTCGACCACCAAGCGAAACATCGCATCGAGCGAGCACGTACTCGGATGGAAGCCGGTCTT
GTCGATCAGGATGATCTGGACGAAGAGCATCAGGGGCTCGCGCCAGCCGAACTGTTCGCCAGGCTCAAGG
CGAGCATGCCCGACGGCGAGGATCTCGTCGTGACCCATGGCGATGCCTGCTTGCCGAATATCATGGTGGA
AAATGGCCGCTTTTCTGGATTCATCGACTGTGGCCGGCTGGGTGTGGCGGACCGCTATCAGGACATAGCG
TTGGCTACCCGTGATATTGCTGAAGAGCTTGGCGGCGAATGGGCTGACCGCTTCCTCGTGCTTTACGGTA
TCGCCGCTCCCGATTCGCAGCGCATCGCCTTCTATCGCCTTCTTGACGAGTTCTTCTGAGCGGGACTCTG
GGGTTCGAAATGACCGACCAAGCGACGCCCAACCTGCCATCACGAGATTTCGATTCCACCGCCGCCTTCT
ATGAAAGGTTGGGCTTCGGAATCGTTTTCCGGGACGCCGGCTGGATGATCCTCCAGCGCGGGGATCTCAT
GCTGGAGTTCTTCGCCCACCCTAGGGGGAGGCTAACTGAAACACGGAAGGAGACAATACCGGAAGGAACC
CGCGCTATGACGGCAATAAAAAGACAGAATAAAACGCACGGTGTTGGGTCGTTTGTTCATAAACGCGGGG
TTCGGTCCCAGGGCTGGCACTCTGTCGATACCCCACCGAGACCCCATTGGGGCCAATACGCCCGCGTTTC
TTCCTTTTCCCCACCCCACCCCCCAAGTTCGGGTGAAGGCCCAGGGCTCGCAGCCAACGTCGGGGCGGCA
GGCCCTGCCATAGCCTCAGGTTACTCATATATACTTTAGATTGATTTAAAACTTCATTTTTAATTTAAAA
GGATCTAGGTGAAGATCCTTTTTGATAATCTCATGACCAAAATCCCTTAACGTGAGTTTTCGTTCCACTG
AGCGTCAGACCCCGTAGAAAAGATCAAAGGATCTTCTTGAGATCCTTTTTTTCTGCGCGTAATCTGCTGC
TTGCAAACAAAAAAACCACCGCTACCAGCGGTGGTTTGTTTGCCGGATCAAGAGCTACCAACTCTTTTTC
CGAAGGTAACTGGCTTCAGCAGAGCGCAGATACCAAATACTGTTCTTCTAGTGTAGCCGTAGTTAGGCCA
CCACTTCAAGAACTCTGTAGCACCGCCTACATACCTCGCTCTGCTAATCCTGTTACCAGTGGCTGCTGCC
AGTGGCGATAAGTCGTGTCTTACCGGGTTGGACTCAAGACGATAGTTACCGGATAAGGCGCAGCGGTCGG
GCTGAACGGGGGGTTCGTGCACACAGCCCAGCTTGGAGCGAACGACCTACACCGAACTGAGATACCTACA
GCGTGAGCTATGAGAAAGCGCCACGCTTCCCGAAGGGAGAAAGGCGGACAGGTATCCGGTAAGCGGCAGG
GTCGGAACAGGAGAGCGCACGAGGGAGCTTCCAGGGGGAAACGCCTGGTATCTTTATAGTCCTGTCGGGT
TTCGCCACCTCTGACTTGAGCGTCGATTTTTGTGATGCTCGTCAGGGGGGCGGAGCCTATGGAAAAACGC
CAGCAACGCGGCCTTTTTACGGTTCCTGGCCTTTTGCTGGCCTTTTGCTCACATGTTCTTTCCTGCGTTA
TCCCCTGATTCTGTGGATAACCGTATTACCGCCATGCAT
